Addgene plasmid #15369: FLAG-Med29 pBacPAK8
Depositing lab: Joan Conaway & Ronald Conaway. Depositing organization: Stowers Institute for Medical Research. Publication: A mammalian homolog of Drosophila melanogaster transcriptional coactivator intersex is a subunit of the mammalian Mediator complex. Sato S, Tomomori-Sato C, Banks CA, Parmely TJ, Sorokina I, Brower CS, Conaway RC, Conaway JW. J Biol Chem. 2003 Dec 12. 278(50):49671-4. 10.1074/jbc.C300444200 PubMed 14576168.
Backbone
  Vector backbone: pBacPAK8
  Backbone manufacturer: Clontech
  Backbone size w/o insert (bp): 5538
  Vector type: Baculovirus construction
Growth in bacteria
  Bacterial resistance: Ampicillin, 100 μg/mL
  Growth temperature: 37°C
  Growth strain: DH5alpha
  Copy number: Unknown
Gene/Insert
  Gene/Insert name: Med29 (alt names: hIntersex; AK000411)
  Species: H. sapiens (human)
  Insert size (bp): 603
  Entrez Gene: MED29 (a.k.a. IXL, MED2)
  Tag / fusion protein: FLAG (N terminal on insert)
  Cloning method: Restriction Enzyme; 5′ cloning site Nhe1/Xba1 (destroyed during cloning); 3′ cloning site Kpn1 (not destroyed)
  Sequencing primers: 5′ Bac1; 3′ Bac2
Terms and licenses: Academic/Nonprofit Terms; Industry Terms: Not Available to Industry
How to cite: FLAG-Med29 pBacPAK8 was a gift from Joan Conaway & Ronald Conaway (Addgene plasmid # 15369 ; http://n2t.net/addgene:15369 ; RRID:Addgene_15369)
