[The description below was written by a language model from this plasmid's Addgene catalogue record.]
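Description:
FLAG-Med29 pBacPAK8 is a baculovirus transfer plasmid built on the commercial pBacPAK8 backbone (about 5.5 kb without insert) and intended for generating recombinant baculovirus for protein expression in insect cells. It is propagated in E. coli under ampicillin selection; the record lists the copy number as unknown and gives no feature table, so the origin of replication and other backbone elements are not itemised. Transfer vectors of this family generally place the cloned gene downstream of a strong very-late viral promoter (polyhedrin in the case of pBacPAK8) and flank it with baculoviral sequences that allow homologous recombination with viral DNA in insect cells, but the record itself does not name the promoter or the recombination arms.

The payload is a roughly 600 bp human MED29 coding sequence, also known as hIntersex or IXL, the mammalian homolog of the Drosophila transcriptional coactivator intersex. It carries a FLAG epitope at its N terminus, which permits antibody detection and affinity purification of the expressed protein. The insert was introduced by restriction cloning: the 5′ junction was formed by joining compatible NheI and XbaI ends, which destroyed both sites, while the 3′ KpnI site remains intact.

The associated publication identified this protein as a subunit of the mammalian Mediator complex, so the construct is suited to producing FLAG-tagged Med29 in baculovirus-infected insect cells for purification, interaction studies with other Mediator subunits, and biochemical analysis of Mediator composition.
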