>Addgene plasmid #15369 | FLAG-Med29 pBacPAK8 | addgene partial sequence | sequence record 21895 | 15369 with polyhedrin-F
GTTTTGTAATAAAAACCTATAAATACGGATCCCTGCAGGCCTCGAGTTCGAATCTAGCATGCCAGACTAC
AAGGACGATGATGACAAGCTCGAGACCATGGCTGCATCCCAGCAGCAAGCTTCAGCGGCTTCCTCAGCTG
CTGGTGTATCGGGTCCTAGTTCGGCTGGCGGCCCGGGTCCCCAGCAGCAGCCGCAACCGCCAGCACAACT
GGTGGGCCCTGCCCAGAGCGGCCTCCTGCAGCAACAGCAACAGGACTTCGATCCTGTGCAGCGTTATAAG
ATGCTCATCCCGCAGCTGAAGGAGAGTCTACAGACCTTGATGAAGGTTGCGGCCCAAAACTTGATTCAGA
ACACTAACATCGACAATGGACAAAAGAGCAGTGATGGACCCATACAGCGCTTTGACAAGTGCCTGGAAGA
GTTCTATGCACTCTGTGACCAGCTGGAGCTGTGCCTGCGCCTGGCGCATGAGTGCCTGTCACAGAGTTGT
GACAGTGCCAAGCACTCTCCAACGTTGGTGCCCACAGCCACCAAGCCCGACGCAGTGCAGCCTGACAGCC
TCCCCTACCCACAGTACCTGGCGGTCATCAAAGCCCAGATTTCCTGTGCCAAGGACATTCACACCGCCCT
GCTGGACTGTGCCAACAAGGTCACGGGCAAGACACCCGCACCACCTGCTGGCCCTGGGGGCACTCTGTGA
GGATCCGGTACCGAGCT
